>Addgene plasmid #23356 | pDONR223-CCL4 | depositor partial sequence | sequence record 11003 | Author sequence
ATGAAGCTCTGCGTGACTGTCCTGTCTCTCCTCATGCTAGTAGCTGCCTTCTGCTCTCCAGCGCTCTCAG
CACCAAGTAAGTCTACTTTTGCAGCTGCTATTTCAAGTCAAGGTGTAGGCAGAGTCCTTTTTTCTAGTCA
TGGCTGGCAAACAGTGGGATCTGGGGATGGGACAAAAGGCAGCTTG
