>Addgene plasmid #23356 | pDONR223-CCL4 | addgene partial sequence | sequence record 29254 | 23356 with M13pUC-fwd
CTAGCTCGGGCCCAATAATGATTTTATTTTGACTGATAGTGACCTGTTCGTTGCAACAAATTGATGAGCA
ATGCTTTTTTATAATGCCAACTTTGTACAAAAAAGTTGGCACCATGAAGCTCTGCGTGACTGTCCTGTCT
CTCCTCATGCTAGTAGCTGCCTTCTGCTCTCCAGCGCTCTCAGCACCAAGTAAGTCTACTTTTGCAGCTG
CTATTTCAAGTCAAGGTGTAGGCAGAGTCCTTTTTTCTAGTCATGGCTGGCAAACAGTGGGATCTGGGGA
TGGGACAAAAGGCAGCTTGCCAACTTTCTTGTACAAAGTTGGCATTATAAGAAAGCATTGCTTATCAATT
TGTTGCAACGAACAGGTCACTATCAGTCAAAATAAAATCATTATTTGCCATCCAGCTGATATCCCCTATA
GTGAGTCGTATTACATGGTCATAGCTGTTTCCTGGCAGCTCTGGCCCGTGTCTCAAAATCTCTGATGTTA
CATTGCACAAGATAAAAATATATCATCATGCCTCCTCTAGACCAGCCAGGACAGAAATGCCTCGACTTCG
CTGCTACCCAAGGTTGCCGGGTGACGCACACCGTGGAAACGGATGAA
