[The description below was written by a language model from this plasmid's Addgene catalogue record.]
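Description:
pDONR223-CCL4 is a Gateway entry clone built on the Invitrogen pDONR223 donor backbone (recorded as about 5 kb without insert) and carrying an open reading frame from human CCL4, the C-C motif chemokine ligand 4 also known as MIP-1-beta. It is a high-copy bacterial plasmid maintained in E. coli under spectinomycin selection. The insert was introduced by Gateway recombination, so in the resulting clone the ORF would be expected to sit between attL-type recombination sites, although no feature table is provided to confirm the exact sites or the origin of replication. The recorded insert size is 186 bp, which is short relative to a full-length chemokine coding sequence. The record does not say whether this represents a partial ORF or an alternative isoform. M13 forward and reverse primer sites flank the cloning region for sequence verification.

The plasmid carries no eukaryotic promoter or expression elements according to the record, and the depositor notes explicitly state that it is not meant to be transfected directly. The ORF was deliberately cloned without a stop codon, so that an LR recombination reaction can move it into a destination vector that supplies a C-terminal epitope tag of choice along with the stop codon. The depositors point to a companion set of lentiviral destination vectors (pLX301 to pLX304), obtained separately, for expressing such ORFs in mammalian cells. The clone belongs to an ORF collection associated with a study of resistance to RAF inhibition through MAP kinase pathway reactivation, and it serves as a shuttle source of the CCL4 sequence for gain-of-function expression experiments.
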