Addgene plasmid #23356: pDONR223-CCL4
Depositing lab: William Hahn & David Root. Depositing organization: Dana-Farber Cancer Institute. Publication: COT drives resistance to RAF inhibition through MAP kinase pathway reactivation. Johannessen CM, Boehm JS, Kim SY, Thomas SR, Wardwell L, Johnson LA, Emery CM, Stransky N, Cogdill AP, Barretina J, Caponigro G, Hieronymus H, Murray RR, Salehi-Ashtiani K, Hill DE, Vidal M, Zhao JJ, Yang X, Alkan O, Kim S, Harris JL, Wilson CJ, Myer VE, Finan PM, Root DE, Roberts TM, Golub T, Flaherty KT, Dummer R, Weber BL, Sellers WR, Schlegel R, Wargo JA, Hahn WC, Garraway LA. Nature. 2010 Dec 16;468(7326):968-72. doi: 10.1038/nature09627 PubMed 21107320.
Backbone
  Vector backbone: pDONR223
  Backbone manufacturer: Invitrogen
  Backbone size w/o insert (bp): 5005
  Vector type: Gateway Donor vector
Growth in bacteria
  Bacterial resistance: Spectinomycin, 50 μg/mL
  Growth temperature: 37°C
  Growth strain: DH5alpha
  Copy number: High Copy
Gene/Insert
  Gene/Insert name: CCL4 (alt name: chemokine (C-C motif) ligand 4;CCL4)
  Species: H. sapiens (human)
  Insert size (bp): 186
  Entrez Gene: CCL4 (a.k.a. ACT2, AT744.1, G-26, HC21, LAG-1, LAG1, MIP-1-beta, MIP1B, MIP1B1, SCYA2, SCYA4)
  Cloning method: Gateway Cloning
  Sequencing primers: 5′ M13pUC-fwd; 3′ M13rev
Terms and licenses: Academic/Nonprofit Terms; Industry Terms: Not Available to Industry
Depositor comments: The ORF has no Stop codon. This design enables easy recombination into a destination vector to add an epitope tag of choice and Stop codon to the ORF. Do NOT use this plasmid directly for transfections. A set of 4 custom lentiviral vectors is available ( pLX301 (http://www.addgene.org/25895/) , pLX302 (http://www.addgene.org/25896/) , pLX303 (http://www.addgene.org/25897/) , pLX304 (http://www.addgene.org/25890/) ) to be used to express these ORFs in mammalian cells. These plasmids are not included in the kit and must be ordered separately.
How to cite: pDONR223-CCL4 was a gift from William Hahn & David Root (Addgene plasmid # 23356 ; http://n2t.net/addgene:23356 ; RRID:Addgene_23356)
